>Addgene plasmid #211070 | pNLF1-C_CBFA2T3:1-615 | addgene full sequence | sequence record 425992 | Addgene NGS Result
TCAATATTGGCCATTAGCCATATTATTCATTGGTTATATAGCATAAATCAATATTGGCTATTGGCCATTG
CATACGTTGTATCTATATCATAATATGTACATTTATATTGGCTCATGTCCAATATGACCGCCATGTTGGC
ATTGATTATTGACTAGTTATTAATAGTAATCAATTACGGGGTCATTAGTTCATAGCCCATATATGGAGTT
CCGCGTTACATAACTTACGGTAAATGGCCCGCCTGGCTGACCGCCCAACGACCCCCGCCCATTGACGTCA
ATAATGACGTATGTTCCCATAGTAACGCCAATAGGGACTTTCCATTGACGTCAATGGGTGGAGTATTTAC
GGTAAACTGCCCACTTGGCAGTACATCAAGTGTATCATATGCCAAGTCCGCCCCCTATTGACGTCAATGA
CGGTAAATGGCCCGCCTGGCATTATGCCCAGTACATGACCTTACGGGACTTTCCTACTTGGCAGTACATC
TACGTATTAGTCATCGCTATTACCATGGTGATGCGGTTTTGGCAGTACACCAATGGGCGTGGATAGCGGT
TTGACTCACGGGGATTTCCAAGTCTCCACCCCATTGACGTCAATGGGAGTTTGTTTTGGCACCAAAATCA
ACGGGACTTTCCAAAATGTCGTAATAACCCCGCCCCGTTGACGCAAATGGGCGGTAGGCGTGTACGGTGG
GAGGTCTATATAAGCAGAGCTGGTTTAGTGAACCGTCAGATCACTAGAAGCTTTATTGCGGTAGTTTATC
ACAGTTAAATTGCTAACGCAGTCAGTGCTTCTGACACAACAGTCTCGAACTTAAGCTGCAGAAGTTGGTC
GTGAGGCACTGGGCAGGTAAGTATCAAGGTTACAAGACAGGTTTAAGGAGACCAATAGAAACTGGGCTTG
TCGAGACAGAGAAGACTCTTGCGTTTCTGATAGGCACCTATTGGTCTTACTGACATCCACTTTGCCTTTC
TCTCCACAGGTGTCCACTCCCAGTTCAATTACAGCTCTTAAGGCTAGAGTATTAATACGACTCACTATAG
GGCTAGCAAAGCGATCGCTTCCGAATTCGCCACCATGCCGGCTTCAAGACTGAGGGACAGGGCAGCCAGT
TCAGCCTCGGGATCCACCTGTGGCTCCATGTCCCAGACGCACCCTGTGCTGGAGAGCGGCCTCCTGGCAT
CTGCCGGCTGCTCCGCACCCCGGGGTCCCAGGAAGGGCGGCCCAGCCCCAGTGGACAGGAAAGCTAAGGC
CTCAGCGATGCCGGACTCCCCAGCGGAGGTGAAGACGCAGCCCCGGTCCACACCCCCCAGCATGCCGCCC
CCACCGCCTGCCGCATCCCAGGGGGCCACACGCCCCCCCTCCTTCACGCCACACACACTGATGAACGGCA
GCAGCCACTCACCAACAGCCATCAATGGTGCACCGTGCACACCCAACGGCTTCAGCAATGGCCCGGCCAC
CTCGTCCACAGCCTCCTTGTCCACACAGCACCTGCCCCCAGCCTGCGGGGCCCGGCAGCTCAGCAAGCTC
AAGCGCTTCCTCACCACACTGCAGCAGTTTGGCAGCGACATCTCCCCAGAGATTGGGGAGCGCGTGCGCA
CACTGGTGCTGGGCCTGGTGAACTCGACATTGACGATCGAGGAGTTTCATTCCAAGCTTCAGGAGGCCAC
CAACTTCCCTCTGCGGCCGTTTGTCATTCCCTTCCTGAAGGCAAACCTGCCCTTGCTGCAGCGGGAGCTC
CTGCACTGTGCACGCCTGGCCAAGCAGACGCCCGCCCAGTACTTGGCCCAGCATGAGCAGCTCCTGCTGG
ACGCCAGCGCCTCCTCCCCCATCGACTCCTCAGAGCTGCTACTGGAAGTCAACGAGAACGGCAAGAGGAG
GACGCCCGACAGGACCAAAGAGAACGGGTCAGACCGCGACCCGCTGCACCCCCAGCGCTACAGCCCCAGC
AACGGGCCACCGCAGCCCACACCGCCGCCGCACTACCGCCTGGAGGACATAGCCATGGCCCACCACTTCC
GAGATGCCTACCGCCACCCAGACCCCCGGGAGCTACGAGAGCGCCATCGGCCGCTTGTGGTGCCTGGGTC
CCGGCAGGAAGAAGTGATCGACCACAAGCTCACAGAGCGTGAGTGGGCAGAAGAGTGGAAGCACCTCAAC
AACCTCCTGAACTGCATCATGGACATGGTGGAGAAGACGCGGCGCTCGCTCACGGTGCTGCGCAGGTGCC
AGGAGGCCGACCGCGAGGAGCTCAACCACTGGGCGCGGCGCTACAGCGACGCCGAGGACACAAAGAAGGG
CCCCGCTCCCGCCGCGGCCCGGCCCCGCAGCAGCTCCGCCGGTCCCGAAGGGCCTCAGCTAGACGTGCCT
CGCGAGTTCCTGCCGAGGACCCTCACCGGCTACGTGCCTGAGGACATCTGGAGGAAGGCTGAAGAGGCCG
TGAATGAGGTGAAGCGGCAGGCCATGTCGGAGCTGCAGAAAGCCGTGTCGGACGCGGAGCGCAAAGCGCA
CGAGCTCATCACCACGGAGCGTGCCAAGATGGAGCGGGCCCTGGCCGAGGCGAAGCGGCAGGCCTCCGAG
GACGCCCTGACGGTCATCAACCAGCAGGAGGACTCCAGCGAGAGCTGCTGGAACTGCGGGCGGAAAGCCA
GTGAGACGTGCAGCGGCTGCAACGCGGCACGCTACTGCGGGTCCTTCTGCCAGCATCGGGACTGGGAGAA
GCATCACCACGTGTGTGGCCAGAGCCTGCAGGGCCCCACAGCCGTGGTGGCCGACCCGGTGCCTGGACCG
CCCGAAGCCGCCCACAGCCTGGGCCCCTCCCTGCCTGTGGGTGCTGCCAGCCCCAGCGAAGCCGGCTCTG
CGGGGCCTTCTCGCCCCGGCTCCCCCAGCCCACCTGGCCCACTGGACACCGTGCCCCGCTCTAGATTTGG
GCCCAATTCCTGCAGGCGAGCTCTCGGCTCGAGCGGCGTCTTCACACTCGAAGATTTCGTTGGGGACTGG
CGACAGACAGCCGGCTACAACCTGGACCAAGTCCTTGAACAGGGAGGTGTGTCCAGTTTGTTTCAGAATC
TCGGGGTGTCCGTAACTCCGATCCAAAGGATTGTCCTGAGCGGTGAAAATGGGCTGAAGATCGACATCCA
TGTCATCATCCCGTATGAAGGTCTGAGCGGCGACCAAATGGGCCAGATCGAAAAAATTTTTAAGGTGGTG
TACCCTGTGGATGATCATCACTTTAAGGTGATCCTGCACTATGGCACACTGGTAATCGACGGGGTTACGC
CGAACATGATCGACTATTTCGGACGGCCGTATGAAGGCATCGCCGTGTTCGACGGCAAAAAGATCACTGT
AACAGGGACCCTGTGGAACGGCAACAAAATTATCGACGAGCGCCTGATCAACCCCGACGGCTCCCTGCTG
TTCCGAGTAACCATCAACGGAGTGACCGGCTGGCGGCTGTGCGAACGCATTCTGGCGTAAGGCCGCGACT
CTAGGGCATGCAAGCTGATCCGGCTGCTAACAAAGCCCGAAAGGAAGCTGAGTTGGCTGCTGCCACCGCT
GAGCAATAACTAGCATAACCCCTTGGGGCGGCCGCTTCGAGCAGACATGATAAGATACATTGATGAGTTT
GGACAAACCACAACTAGAATGCAGTGAAAAAAATGCTTTATTTGTGAAATTTGTGATGCTATTGCTTTAT
TTGTAACCATTATAAGCTGCAATAAACAAGTTAACAACAACAATTGCATTCATTTTATGTTTCAGGTTCA
GGGGGAGATGTGGGAGGTTTTTTTAAGCAAGTAAAACCTCTACAAATGTGGTAAAATCGAATTTTAACAA
AATATTAACGCTTACAATTTCCTGATGCGGTATTTTCTCCTTACGCATCTGTGCGGTATTTCACACCGCA
TACGCGGATCTGCGCAGCACCATGGCCTGAAATAACCTCTGAAAGAGGAACTTGGTTAGGTACCTTCTGA
GGCGGAAAGAACCAGCTGTGGAATGTGTGTCAGTTAGGGTGTGGAAAGTCCCCAGGCTCCCCAGCAGGCA
GAAGTATGCAAAGCATGCATCTCAATTAGTCAGCAACCAGGTGTGGAAAGTCCCCAGGCTCCCCAGCAGG
CAGAAGTATGCAAAGCATGCATCTCAATTAGTCAGCAACCATAGTCCCGCCCCTAACTCCGCCCATCCCG
CCCCTAACTCCGCCCAGTTCCGCCCATTCTCCGCCCCATGGCTGACTAATTTTTTTTATTTATGCAGAGG
CCGAGGCCGCCTCGGCCTCTGAGCTATTCCAGAAGTAGTGAGGAGGCTTTTTTGGAGGCCTAGGCTTTTG
CAAAAAGCTCGATTCTTCTGACACTAGCGCCACCATGAAGAAGCCCGAACTCACCGCTACCAGCGTTGAA
AAATTTCTCATCGAGAAGTTCGACAGTGTGAGCGACCTGATGCAGTTGTCGGAGGGCGAAGAGAGCCGAG
CCTTCAGCTTCGATGTCGGCGGACGCGGCTATGTACTGCGGGTGAATAGCTGCGCTGATGGCTTCTACAA
AGACCGCTACGTGTACCGCCACTTCGCCAGCGCTGCACTACCCATCCCCGAAGTGTTGGACATCGGCGAG
TTCAGCGAGAGCCTGACATACTGCATCAGTAGACGCGCCCAAGGCGTTACTCTCCAAGACCTCCCCGAAA
CAGAGCTGCCTGCTGTGTTACAGCCTGTCGCCGAAGCTATGGATGCTATTGCCGCCGCCGACCTCAGTCA
AACCAGCGGCTTCGGCCCATTCGGGCCCCAAGGCATCGGCCAGTACACAACCTGGCGGGATTTCATTTGC
GCCATTGCTGATCCCCATGTCTACCACTGGCAGACCGTGATGGACGACACCGTGTCCGCCAGCGTAGCTC
AAGCCCTGGACGAACTGATGCTGTGGGCCGAAGACTGTCCCGAGGTGCGCCACCTCGTCCATGCCGACTT
CGGCAGCAACAACGTCCTGACCGACAACGGCCGCATCACCGCCGTAATCGACTGGTCCGAAGCTATGTTC
GGGGACAGTCAGTACGAGGTGGCCAACATCTTCTTCTGGCGGCCCTGGCTGGCTTGCATGGAGCAGCAGA
CTCGCTACTTCGAGCGCCGGCATCCCGAGCTGGCCGGCAGCCCTCGTCTGCGAGCCTACATGCTGCGCAT
CGGCCTGGATCAGCTCTACCAGAGCCTCGTGGACGGCAACTTCGACGATGCTGCCTGGGCTCAAGGCCGC
TGCGATGCCATCGTCCGCAGCGGGGCCGGCACCGTCGGTCGCACACAAATCGCTCGCCGGAGCGCAGCCG
TATGGACCGACGGCTGCGTCGAGGTGCTGGCCGACAGCGGCAACCGCCGGCCCAGTACACGACCGCGCGC
TAAGGAGGTAGGTCGAGTTTAGACTCTAGCCATCACGATGGCCGCAATAAAATATCTTTATTTTCATTAC
ATCTGTGTGTTGGTTTTTTGTGTGAATCGATAGCGATAAGGATCCTCTTTGCGCTTGCGTTTTCCCTTGT
CCAGATAGCCCAGTAGCTGACATTCATCCGGGGTCAGCACCGTTTCTGCGGACTGGCTTTCTACGTAATG
GTTTCTTAGACGTCAGGTGGCACTTTTCGGGGAAATGTGCGCGGAACCCCTATTTGTTTATTTTTCTAAA
TACATTCAAATATGTATCCGCTCATGAGACAATAACCCTGATAAATGCTTCAATAATATTGAAAAAGGAA
GAGTATGAGTATTCAACATTTCCGTGTCGCCCTTATTCCCTTTTTTGCGGCATTTTGCCTTCCTGTTTTT
GCTCACCCAGAAACGCTGGTGAAAGTAAAAGATGCTGAAGATCAGTTGGGTGCACGAGTGGGTTACATCG
AACTGGATCTCAACAGCGGTAAGATCCTTGAGAGTTTTCGCCCCGAAGAACGTTTTCCAATGATGAGCAC
TTTCAAAGTTCTGCTATGTGGCGCGGTATTATCCCGTATTGACGCCGGGCAAGAGCAACTCGGTCGCCGC
ATACACTATTCTCAGAATGACTTGGTTGAGTACTCACCAGTCACAGAAAAGCATCTTACGGATGGCATGA
CAGTAAGAGAATTATGCAGTGCTGCCATAACCATGAGTGATAACACTGCGGCCAACTTACTTCTGACAAC
TATCGGAGGACCGAAGGAGCTAACCGCTTTTTTGCACAACATGGGGGATCATGTAACTCGCCTTGATCGT
TGGGAACCGGAGCTGAATGAAGCCATACCAAACGACGAGCGTGACACCACGATGCCTGTAGCAATGGCAA
CAACGTTGCGCAAACTATTAACTGGCGAACTACTTACTCTAGCTTCCCGGCAACAATTAATAGACTGGAT
GGAGGCGGATAAAGTTGCAGGACCACTTCTGCGCTCGGCCCTTCCGGCTGGCTGGTTTATTGCTGATAAA
TCTGGAGCCGGTGAGCGTGGGTCTCGCGGTATCATTGCAGCACTGGGGCCAGATGGTAAGCCCTCCCGTA
TCGTAGTTATCTACACGACGGGGAGTCAGGCAACTATGGATGAACGAAATAGACAGATCGCTGAGATAGG
TGCCTCACTGATTAAGCATTGGTAATTCGAAATGACCGACCAAGCGACGCCCAACCGGTATCAGCTCACT
CAAAGGCGGTAATACGGTTATCCACAGAATCAGGGGATAACGCAGGAAAGAACATGTGAGCAAAAGGCCA
GCAAAAGGCCAGGAACCGTAAAAAGGCCGCGTTGCTGGCGTTTTTCCATAGGCTCCGCCCCCCTGACGAG
CATCACAAAAATCGACGCTCAAGTCAGAGGTGGCGAAACCCGACAGGACTATAAAGATACCAGGCGTTTC
CCCCTGGAAGCTCCCTCGTGCGCTCTCCTGTTCCGACCCTGCCGCTTACCGGATACCTGTCCGCCTTTCT
CCCTTCGGGAAGCGTGGCGCTTTCTCATAGCTCACGCTGTAGGTATCTCAGTTCGGTGTAGGTCGTTCGC
TCCAAGCTGGGCTGTGTGCACGAACCCCCCGTTCAGCCCGACCGCTGCGCCTTATCCGGTAACTATCGTC
TTGAGTCCAACCCGGTAAGACACGACTTATCGCCACTGGCAGCAGCCACTGGTAACAGGATTAGCAGAGC
GAGGTATGTAGGCGGTGCTACAGAGTTCTTGAAGTGGTGGCCTAACTACGGCTACACTAGAAGGACAGTA
TTTGGTATCTGCGCTCTGCTGAAGCCAGTTACCTTCGGAAAAAGAGTTGGTAGCTCTTGATCCGGCAAAC
AAACCACCGCTGGTAGCGGTGGTTTTTTTGTTTGCAAGCAGCAGATTACGCGCAGAAAAAAAGGATTTCA
AGAAGATCCTTTGATCTTTTCTACGGGGTCTGACGCTCAGTGGAACGAAAACTCACGTTAAGGGATTTTG
GTCATGAGATTATCAAAAAGGATCTTCACCTAGATCCTTTTATAGTCCGGAAATACAGGAACGCACGCTG
GATGGCCCTTCGCTGGGATGGTGAAACCATGAAAAATGGCAGCTTCAGTGGATTAAGTGGGGGTAATGTG
GCCTGTACCCTCTGGTTGCATAGGTATTCATACGGTTAAAATTTATCAGGCGCGATTGCGGCAGTTTTTC
GGGTGGTTTGTTGCCATTTTTACCTGTCTGCTGCCGTGATCGCGCTGAACGCGTTTTAGCGGTGCGTACA
ATTAAGGGATTATGGTAAATCCACTTACTGTCTGCCCTCGTAGCCATCGAGATAAACCGCAGTACTCCGG
CCACGATGCGTCCGGCGTAGAGGATCGAGATCT
Features (pLannotate 1.2.2; 20 found; start..end, strand, type, name):
    140..517     +  enhancer       CMV enhancer: human cytomegalovirus immediate early enhancer
    519..718     +  promoter       CMV promoter: human cytomegalovirus (CMV) immediate early promoter
    857..989     +  intron         chimeric intron: chimera between introns from human β-globin and immunoglobulin heavy chain genes
   1033..1051    +  promoter       T7 promoter: promoter for bacteriophage T7 RNA polymerase
   1085..2929    +  CDS            CBFA2T3 (fragment): MTG16_HUMAN - Also known as MTG16, MTGR2, ZMYND4. Experimental evidence at protein level: Swiss-Prot protein existence level 1. Isoform 2 functions as an A-kinase-anchoring protein (PubMed:11823486). From Homo sapiens (Human).
   2978..3490    +  CDS            Nluc: NanoLuc® luciferase human codon-optimized
   3523..3572    +  CDS            SET1 (fragment): solubility-enhancement tag derived from T7 phage gene 10B
   3580..3599    +  terminator     T7 terminator (fragment): transcription terminator for bacteriophage T7 RNA polymerase
   3621..3742    -  polyA_signal   SV40 poly(A) signal: SV40 polyadenylation signal
   3765..3833    -  CDS            large T antigen (fragment): large T antigen from SV40 (simian virus 40)
   3838..3870    +  rep_origin     M13 ori (fragment): M13 bacteriophage origin of replication; arrow indicates direction of (+) strand synthesis
   3871..3922    -  misc_feature   bom (fragment): basis of mobility region from pBR322
   3987..4344    +  promoter       SV40 promoter: SV40 enhancer and early promoter
   4375..5397    +  CDS            hph: KHYB_ECOLX - Experimental evidence at protein level: Swiss-Prot protein existence level 1. The aminoglycoside phosphotransferases achieve inactivation of their antibiotic substrates by phosphorylation. Only phosphorylates hygromycin and closely related compounds such as demethyl analogs and destomycin. From Escherichia coli.
   5436..5484    +  polyA_signal   poly(A) signal: synthetic polyadenylation signal
   5505..5597    -  CDS            tnpA (fragment): TN5P_ECOLX - Also known as tnp. Experimental evidence at protein level: Swiss-Prot protein existence level 1. Mediates transposition of transposon Tn5 by a 'cut and paste' mechanism. First, the monomeric transposase binds the 19 bp inverted DNA repeats flanking the transposon. Then, dimerization of the DNA- bound transposase creates a synaptic DNA complex. After nicking of the first DNA strand, excision of the transposon proceeds through a series of intermediates. The transposase then mediates the insertion of the transposon at a new site by strand transfer. The activity of the wild- type tran
   5640..5744    +  promoter       AmpR promoter: bla
   5745..6605    +  CDS            AmpR: β-lactamase; bla; confers resistance to ampicillin, carbenicillin, and related antibiotics
   6763..7351    -  rep_origin     ori: high-copy-number ColE1/pMB1/pBR322/pUC origin of replication
   7467..7750    +  misc_feature   cer region: ColE1-derived recombination site that helps to maintain plasmids as monomers
