[The description below was written by a language model from this plasmid's Addgene catalogue record and pLannotate feature annotations shown in this document.]
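Description:
pNLF1-C_CBFA2T3:1-615 is a mammalian expression plasmid built on the commercial pNLF1-C backbone, which is designed for making C-terminal NanoLuc luciferase fusions. It is maintained in E. coli through a high-copy ColE1/pUC-type origin and an ampicillin resistance gene (β-lactamase under its own promoter). A ColE1 cer site is also present, which helps keep the plasmid in monomeric form. For selection in mammalian cells it carries a hygromycin phosphotransferase (hph) cassette driven by the SV40 enhancer/early promoter and ended by a synthetic poly(A) signal. The sequenced plasmid is about 7.8 kb.

The payload is the human CBFA2T3 coding sequence (also known as ETO2 or MTG16), residues M1 to R615 (1,845 bp), derived from a Mammalian Gene Collection clone and inserted by ligation-independent cloning between retained EcoRI and XbaI sites. The depositor describes it as full length but notes that it corresponds to a non-annotated isoform, and the automated annotation flags it as a fragment relative to the reference protein. Transcription is driven by the CMV immediate-early enhancer and promoter, followed by a chimeric β-globin/immunoglobulin intron that promotes efficient mRNA processing. A T7 promoter lies just upstream of the insert. The open reading frame continues through a short linker into codon-optimised NanoLuc, and the transcript ends at an SV40 poly(A) signal. Several short annotated fragments (SET1, T7 terminator, large T antigen, M13 ori, bom, tnpA) appear to be partial matches to backbone sequence rather than functional elements.

The NanoLuc fusion gives a bright luminescent readout of CBFA2T3 in transfected cells. Such fusions are commonly used as donors in bioluminescence energy transfer assays of protein interactions or ligand engagement, although the record states only expression as the purpose.
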