Addgene plasmid #211070: pNLF1-C_CBFA2T3:1-615
Purpose: Mammalian expression of full-length human CBFA2T3. C-terminal NanoLuc luciferase tag.
Depositing lab: Cheryl Arrowsmith. Depositing organization: University of Toronto. Publication: A Target Class Ligandability Evaluation of WD40 Repeat-Containing Proteins. Ackloo S, Li F, Szewczyk M, Seitova A, Loppnau P, Zeng H, Xu J, Ahmad S, Arnautova YA, Baghaie AJ, Beldar S, Bolotokova A, Centrella PA, Chau I, Clark MA, Cuozzo JW, Dehghani-Tafti S, Disch JS, Dong A, Dumas A, Feng JA, Ghiabi P, Gibson E, Gilmer J, Goldman B, Green SR, Guie MA, Guilinger JP, Harms N, Herasymenko O, Houliston S, Hutchinson A, Kearnes S, Keefe AD, Kimani SW, Kramer T, Kutera M, Kwak HA, Lento C, Li Y, Liu J, Loup J, Machado RAC, Mulhern CJ, Perveen S, Righetto GL, Riley P, Shrestha S, Sigel EA, Silva M, Sintchak MD, Slakman BL, Taylor RD, Thompson J, Torng W, Underkoffler C, von Rechenberg M, Walsh RT, Watson I, Wilson DJ, Wolf E, Yadav M, Yazdi AK, Zhang J, Zhang Y, Santhakumar V, Edwards AM, Barsyte-Lovejoy D, Schapira M, Brown PJ, Halabelian L, Arrowsmith CH. J Med Chem. 2025 Jan 23;68(2):1092-1112. doi: 10.1021/acs.jmedchem.4c02010. Epub 2024 Nov 4. PubMed 39495097.
Backbone
  Vector backbone: pNLF1-C
  Backbone manufacturer: Promega
  Vector type: Mammalian Expression
  Selectable markers: Hygromycin
Growth in bacteria
  Bacterial resistance: Ampicillin, 100 μg/mL
  Growth temperature: 37°C
  Growth strain: DH5alpha
  Copy number: High Copy
Gene/Insert
  Gene/Insert name: CBFA2T3:M1-R615
  Species: H. sapiens (human)
  Insert size (bp): 1845
  Mutation: not annotated isoform
  Entrez Gene: CBFA2T3 (a.k.a. ETO2, MTG16, MTGR2, RUNX1T3, ZMYND4)
  Promoter: CMV
  Tag / fusion protein: NanoLuc luciferase (C terminal on insert)
  Cloning method: Ligation Independent Cloning
  Sequencing primers: 5′ ttacagctcttaaggctagag; 3′ agccggctgtctgtcgccag
Resource information
  A portion of this plasmid was derived from a plasmid made by: Mammalian Gene Collection (BC062624)
Terms and licenses: Academic/Nonprofit Terms; Industry Terms: Not Available to Industry
Depositor comments: 5' Cloning Site: EcoR1 (not destroyed), 3' Cloning Site: Xba1 (not destroyed). C terminal tag: srfgpnscrralgssgvftledfvgdwrqtagynldqvleqggvsslfqnlgvsvtpiqrivlsgenglkidihviipyeglsgdqmgqiekifkvvypvddhhfkvilhygtlvidgvtpnmidyfgrpyegiavfdgkkitvtgtlwngnkiiderlinpdgsllfrvtingvtgwrlcerila.
How to cite: pNLF1-C_CBFA2T3:1-615 was a gift from Cheryl Arrowsmith (Addgene plasmid # 211070 ; http://n2t.net/addgene:211070 ; RRID:Addgene_211070)
