>Addgene plasmid #211070 | pNLF1-C_CBFA2T3:1-615 | depositor partial sequence | sequence record 411620 | Insert sequence
ATGCCGGCTTCAAGACTGAGGGACAGGGCAGCCAGTTCAGCCTCGGGATCCACCTGTGGCTCCATGTCCC
AGACGCACCCTGTGCTGGAGAGCGGCCTCCTGGCATCTGCCGGCTGCTCCGCACCCCGGGGTCCCAGGAA
GGGCGGCCCAGCCCCAGTGGACAGGAAAGCTAAGGCCTCAGCGATGCCGGACTCCCCAGCGGAGGTGAAG
ACGCAGCCCCGGTCCACACCCCCCAGCATGCCGCCCCCACCGCCTGCCGCATCCCAGGGGGCCACACGCC
CCCCCTCCTTCACGCCACACACACTGATGAACGGCAGCAGCCACTCACCAACAGCCATCAATGGTGCACC
GTGCACACCCAACGGCTTCAGCAATGGCCCGGCCACCTCGTCCACAGCCTCCTTGTCCACACAGCACCTG
CCCCCAGCCTGCGGGGCCCGGCAGCTCAGCAAGCTCAAGCGCTTCCTCACCACACTGCAGCAGTTTGGCA
GCGACATCTCCCCAGAGATTGGGGAGCGCGTGCGCACACTGGTGCTGGGCCTGGTGAACTCGACATTGAC
GATCGAGGAGTTTCATTCCAAGCTTCAGGAGGCCACCAACTTCCCTCTGCGGCCGTTTGTCATTCCCTTC
CTGAAGGCAAACCTGCCCTTGCTGCAGCGGGAGCTCCTGCACTGTGCACGCCTGGCCAAGCAGACGCCCG
CCCAGTACTTGGCCCAGCATGAGCAGCTCCTGCTGGACGCCAGCGCCTCCTCCCCCATCGACTCCTCAGA
GCTGCTACTGGAAGTCAACGAGAACGGCAAGAGGAGGACGCCCGACAGGACCAAAGAGAACGGGTCAGAC
CGCGACCCGCTGCACCCCCAGCGCTACAGCCCCAGCAACGGGCCACCGCAGCCCACACCGCCGCCGCACT
ACCGCCTGGAGGACATAGCCATGGCCCACCACTTCCGAGATGCCTACCGCCACCCAGACCCCCGGGAGCT
ACGAGAGCGCCATCGGCCGCTTGTGGTGCCTGGGTCCCGGCAGGAAGAAGTGATCGACCACAAGCTCACA
GAGCGTGAGTGGGCAGAAGAGTGGAAGCACCTCAACAACCTCCTGAACTGCATCATGGACATGGTGGAGA
AGACGCGGCGCTCGCTCACGGTGCTGCGCAGGTGCCAGGAGGCCGACCGCGAGGAGCTCAACCACTGGGC
GCGGCGCTACAGCGACGCCGAGGACACAAAGAAGGGCCCCGCTCCCGCCGCGGCCCGGCCCCGCAGCAGC
TCCGCCGGTCCCGAAGGGCCTCAGCTAGACGTGCCTCGCGAGTTCCTGCCGAGGACCCTCACCGGCTACG
TGCCTGAGGACATCTGGAGGAAGGCTGAAGAGGCCGTGAATGAGGTGAAGCGGCAGGCCATGTCGGAGCT
GCAGAAAGCCGTGTCGGACGCGGAGCGCAAAGCGCACGAGCTCATCACCACGGAGCGTGCCAAGATGGAG
CGGGCCCTGGCCGAGGCGAAGCGGCAGGCCTCCGAGGACGCCCTGACGGTCATCAACCAGCAGGAGGACT
CCAGCGAGAGCTGCTGGAACTGCGGGCGGAAAGCCAGTGAGACGTGCAGCGGCTGCAACGCGGCACGCTA
CTGCGGGTCCTTCTGCCAGCATCGGGACTGGGAGAAGCATCACCACGTGTGTGGCCAGAGCCTGCAGGGC
CCCACAGCCGTGGTGGCCGACCCGGTGCCTGGACCGCCCGAAGCCGCCCACAGCCTGGGCCCCTCCCTGC
CTGTGGGTGCTGCCAGCCCCAGCGAAGCCGGCTCTGCGGGGCCTTCTCGCCCCGGCTCCCCCAGCCCACC
TGGCCCACTGGACACCGTGCCCCGC
